Addgene plasmid #103166: LSB-hsa-miR-101-5p
Purpose: Used to sense miRNA activity using fluorescence based tools. hsa-miR-101-5p target in 3' UTR of of mKate. miRNA activity can be measured by the repression of mKate2 relative to EBFP2 fluorescent proteins . Plasmid is inherently unstable; please see Depositor Comments
Depositing lab: Ron Weiss. Depositing organization: Massachusetts Institute of Technology. Publication: A mixed antagonistic/synergistic miRNA repression model enables accurate predictions of multi-input miRNA sensor activity. Gam JJ, Babb J, Weiss R. Nat Commun. 2018 Jun 22;9(1):2430. doi: 10.1038/s41467-018-04575-0. PubMed 29934631.
Backbone
  Vector backbone: Low Sensor Backbone (LSB)
  Vector type: Mammalian Expression, Synthetic Biology
Growth in bacteria
  Bacterial resistance: Ampicillin and Kanamycin, 100 & 50 μg/mL
  Growth temperature: 30°C
  Growth strain: NEB Stable
  Copy number: High Copy
Gene/Insert
  Gene/Insert name: hsa-miR-101-5p target
  Species: H. sapiens (human)
  Promoter: EF-1a
  Cloning method: Gibson Cloning
Terms and licenses: Academic/Nonprofit Terms; Industry Terms: Not Available to Industry
Depositor comments: Please note that this plasmid is inherently unstable due to a repeating poly A element. We recommend performing a diagnostic digest on multiple colonies upon receipt. The depositors would like to note the presence of several discrepancies between the depositor sequence and physical plasmid sequence. In particular, the sequences upstream and downstream of the puromycin coding region have 10 bp insertions which do not affect the ability to perform puromycin selection. The sequences for those regions within the physical plasmids are as follows: Upstream of Puro: GAATTCGACCGCCTGTCTCAAGGTGCCACC; Downstream of Puro: GCTTTGAGACTACGCGTGAATTCACTCCTC.
How to cite: LSB-hsa-miR-101-5p was a gift from Ron Weiss (Addgene plasmid # 103166 ; http://n2t.net/addgene:103166 ; RRID:Addgene_103166)
