[The description below was written by a language model from this plasmid's Addgene catalogue record and pLannotate feature annotations shown in this document.]
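Description:
LSB-hsa-miR-101-5p is an 11 kb mammalian expression plasmid built on the Low Sensor Backbone (LSB), a synthetic-biology vector designed to report microRNA activity by two-colour fluorescence. It replicates in E. coli from a high-copy ColE1/pUC-type origin and carries both AmpR (β-lactamase) and KanR (aminoglycoside phosphotransferase) markers, so it is selected with ampicillin and kanamycin together. A puromycin N-acetyltransferase coding sequence followed by a rabbit β-globin poly(A) signal is also present for selection in mammalian cells, although the feature table does not annotate a promoter directly upstream of it.

The payload consists of two parallel transcription units. Each is driven by the human EF-1α core promoter with its intron A and terminated by a β-globin 3′ region and poly(A) signal. In each unit, attB4, attB1 and attB2 Gateway recombination scars flank the promoter and coding sequence. One unit encodes the red fluorescent protein mKate2 and, according to the record, carries a target site for human miR-101-5p in its 3′ UTR. This site is not separately annotated, but it presumably lies in the gap between the mKate2 cassette and its β-globin sequences. The other unit encodes the blue protein EBFP2 without the target and serves as an internal reference. When miR-101-5p is active in transfected cells, mKate2 output is repressed while EBFP2 is not, so the mKate2-to-EBFP2 ratio measures miRNA activity independently of plasmid dose.

The depositors warn that the repeated poly(A) elements make the plasmid inherently unstable. They also note that the physical plasmid differs slightly from the deposited sequence, with short insertions flanking the puromycin coding region that do not impair puromycin selection.
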