Features (pLannotate 1.2.2; 28 found; start..end, strand, type, name):
     87..675     -  rep_origin     ori: high-copy-number ColE1/pMB1/pBR322/pUC origin of replication
    846..1706    -  CDS            AmpR: β-lactamase; bla; confers resistance to ampicillin, carbenicillin, and related antibiotics
   1707..1778    -  promoter       AmpR promoter: bla
   1857..2456    +  CDS            PuroR: puromycin N-acetyltransferase; pac from Streptomyces alboniger; confers resistance to puromycin
   2461..2541    +  CDS            HBB (fragment): HBB_PONPY - Experimental evidence at transcript level: Swiss-Prot protein existence level 2. Involved in oxygen transport from the lung to the various peripheral tissues. From Pongo pygmaeus (Bornean orangutan).
   2612..2667    +  polyA_signal   β-globin poly(A) signal: rabbit β-globin polyadenylation signal (Gil and Proudfoot, 1987)
   3646..3666    +  protein_bind   attB4: mutant version of attB; core recombination site for the Gateway® BP reaction BP Clonase™
   3734..3945    +  promoter       EF-1α core promoter: core promoter for human elongation factor EF-1α
   3946..4884    +  intron         EF-1α intron A: intron upstream of the start codon of human EF-1α
   4911..4931    +  protein_bind   attB1: mutant version of attB; core recombination site for the Gateway® BP reaction BP Clonase™
   4951..5646    +  CDS            mKate2: mKate2 is a basic (constitutively fluorescent) red fluorescent protein published in 2009, derived from Entacmaea quadricolor. It is reported to be a rapidly-maturing monomer with moderate acid sensitivity.
   5666..5690    -  protein_bind   attB2: mutant version of attB; recombination site for the Gateway® BP reaction BP Clonase™
   5834..5908    +  CDS            HBB (fragment): HBB_PONPY - Experimental evidence at transcript level: Swiss-Prot protein existence level 2. Involved in oxygen transport from the lung to the various peripheral tissues. From Pongo pygmaeus (Bornean orangutan).
   5979..6034    +  polyA_signal   β-globin poly(A) signal: rabbit β-globin polyadenylation signal (Gil and Proudfoot, 1987)
   6418..6443    +  misc_feature   SA: splice acceptor site
   7115..7135    +  protein_bind   attB4: mutant version of attB; core recombination site for the Gateway® BP reaction BP Clonase™
   7203..7414    +  promoter       EF-1α core promoter: core promoter for human elongation factor EF-1α
   7415..8353    +  intron         EF-1α intron A: intron upstream of the start codon of human EF-1α
   8380..8400    +  protein_bind   attB1: mutant version of attB; core recombination site for the Gateway® BP reaction BP Clonase™
   8411..9127    +  CDS            EBFP2: EBFP2 is a basic (constitutively fluorescent) blue fluorescent protein published in 2007, derived from Aequorea victoria. It is reported to be a rapidly-maturing monomer with moderate acid sensitivity.
   9135..9159    -  protein_bind   attB2: mutant version of attB; recombination site for the Gateway® BP reaction BP Clonase™
   9163..9243    +  CDS            HBB (fragment): HBB_PONPY - Experimental evidence at transcript level: Swiss-Prot protein existence level 2. Involved in oxygen transport from the lung to the various peripheral tissues. From Pongo pygmaeus (Bornean orangutan).
   9314..9369    +  polyA_signal   β-globin poly(A) signal: rabbit β-globin polyadenylation signal (Gil and Proudfoot, 1987)
   9752..9774    -  protein_bind   lac operator (fragment): The lac repressor binds to the lac operator to inhibit transcription in E. coli. This inhibition can be relieved by adding lactose or isopropyl-β-D-thiogalactopyranoside (IPTG). lac repressor encoded by lacI
   9778..9808    -  promoter       lac promoter: promoter for the E. coli lac operon
   9823..9844    -  protein_bind   CAP binding site: CAP binding activates transcription in the presence of cAMP. E. coli catabolite activator protein
   9857..9896    -  CDS            lacI (fragment): lac repressor; lacI; The lac repressor binds to the lac operator to inhibit transcription in E. coli. This inhibition can be relieved by adding lactose or isopropyl-β-D-thiogalactopyranoside (IPTG).
  10069..10878   +  CDS            KanR: aminoglycoside phosphotransferase; aph(3')-Ia; confers resistance to kanamycin in bacteria or G418 (Geneticin®) in eukaryotes
>Addgene plasmid #103166 | LSB-hsa-miR-101-5p | depositor full sequence | sequence record 195381 | Full Sequence
AATTGAGGGGATAACGCAGGAAAGAACATGTGAGCAAAAGGCCAGCAAAAGGCCAGGAACCGTAAAAAGG
CCGCGTTGCTGGCGTTTTTCCATAGGCTCCGCCCCCCTGACGAGCATCACAAAAATCGACGCTCAAGTCA
GAGGTGGCGAAACCCGACAGGACTATAAAGATACCAGGCGTTTCCCCCTGGAAGCTCCCTCGTGCGCTCT
CCTGTTCCGACCCTGCCGCTTACCGGATACCTGTCCGCCTTTCTCCCTTCGGGAAGCGTGGCGCTTTCTC
ATAGCTCACGCTGTAGGTATCTCAGTTCGGTGTAGGTCGTTCGCTCCAAGCTGGGCTGTGTGCACGAACC
CCCCGTTCAGCCCGACCGCTGCGCCTTATCCGGTAACTATCGTCTTGAGTCCAACCCGGTAAGACACGAC
TTATCGCCACTGGCAGCAGCCACTGGTAACAGGATTAGCAGAGCGAGGTATGTAGGCGGTGCTACAGAGT
TCTTGAAGTGGTGGCCTAACTACGGCTACACTAGAAGAACAGTATTTGGTATCTGCGCTCTGCTGAAGCC
AGTTACCTTCGGAAAAAGAGTTGGTAGCTCTTGATCCGGCAAACAAACCACCGCTGGTAGCGGTGGTTTT
TTTGTTTGCAAGCAGCAGATTACGCGCAGAAAAAAAGGATCTCAAGAAGATCCTTTGATCTTTTCTACGG
GGTCTGACGCTCAGTGGAACGAAAACTCACGTTAAGGGATTTTGGTCATGAGATTATCAAAAAGGATCTT
CACCTAGATCCTTTTAAATTAAAAATGAAGTTTTAAATCAATCTAAAGTATATATGAGTAAACTTGGTCT
GACAGTTACCAATGCTTAATCAGTGAGGCACCTATCTCAGCGATCTGTCTATTTCGTTCATCCATAGTTG
CCTGACTCCCCGTCGTGTAGATAACTACGATACGGGAGGGCTTACCATCTGGCCCCAGTGCTGCAATGAT
ACCGCGAGAACCACGCTCACCGGCTCCAGATTTATCAGCAATAAACCAGCCAGCCGGAAGGGCCGAGCGC
AGAAGTGGTCCTGCAACTTTATCCGCCTCCATCCAGTCTATTAATTGTTGCCGGGAAGCTAGAGTAAGTA
GTTCGCCAGTTAATAGTTTGCGCAACGTTGTTGCCATTGCTACAGGCATCGTGGTGTCACGCTCGTCGTT
TGGTATGGCTTCATTCAGCTCCGGTTCCCAACGATCAAGGCGAGTTACATGATCCCCCATGTTGTGCAAA
AAAGCGGTTAGCTCCTTCGGTCCTCCGATCGTTGTCAGAAGTAAGTTGGCCGCAGTGTTATCACTCATGG
TTATGGCAGCACTGCATAATTCTCTTACTGTCATGCCATCCGTAAGATGCTTTTCTGTGACTGGTGAGTA
CTCAACCAAGTCATTCTGAGAATAGTGTATGCGGCGACCGAGTTGCTCTTGCCCGGCGTCAATACGGGAT
AATACCGCGCCACATAGCAGAACTTTAAAAGTGCTCATCATTGGAAAACGTTCTTCGGGGCGAAAACTCT
CAAGGATCTTACCGCTGTTGAGATCCAGTTCGATGTAACCCACTCGTGCACCCAACTGATCTTCAGCATC
TTTTACTTTCACCAGCGTTTCTGGGTGAGCAAAAACAGGAAGGCAAAATGCCGCAAAAAAGGGAATAAGG
GCGACACGGAAATGTTGAATACTCATACTCTTCCTTTTTCAATATTATTGAAGCATTTATCAGGGTTATT
GTCTCATGAGCGGATACATATTTGAATGTAGCTCCGAATTTCTCGAGGGCTTGTCGACGACGGCGGTCTC
CGTCGTCAGGATCATGAATTCGACCCGCCTGCCACCATGACCGAGTACAAGCCCACGGTGCGCCTCGCCA
CCCGCGACGACGTCCCCCGGGCCGTACGCACCCTCGCCGCCGCGTTCGCCGACTACCCCGCCACGCGCCA
CACCGTCGACCCGGACCGCCACATCGAGCGGGTCACCGAGCTGCAAGAACTCTTCCTCACGCGCGTCGGG
CTCGACATCGGCAAGGTGTGGGTCGCGGACGACGGCGCCGCGGTGGCGGTCTGGACCACGCCGGAGAGCG
TCGAAGCGGGGGCGGTGTTCGCCGAGATCGGCCCGCGCATGGCCGAGTTGAGCGGTTCCCGGCTGGCCGC
GCAGCAACAGATGGAAGGCCTCCTGGCGCCGCACCGGCCCAAGGAGCCCGCGTGGTTCCTGGCCACCGTC
GGCGTCTCGCCCGACCACCAGGGCAAGGGTCTGGGCAGCGCCGTCGTGCTCCCCGGAGTGGAGGCGGCCG
AGCGCGCCGGGGTGCCCGCCTTCCTGGAGACATCCGCGCCCCGCAACCTCCCCTTCTACGAGCGGCTCGG
CTTCACCGTCACCGCCGACGTCGAGGTGCCCGAAGGACCGCGCACCTGGTGCATGACCCGCAAGCCCGGT
GCCTGATACGCGTGAATTCACTCCTCAGGTGCAGGCTGCCTATCAGAAGGTGGTGGCTGGTGTGGCCAAT
GCCCTGGCTCACAAATACCACTGAGATCTTTTTCCCTCTGCCAAAAATTATGGGGACATCATGAAGCCCC
TTGAGCATCTGACTTCTGGCTAATAAAGGAAATTTATTTTCATTGCAATAGTGTGTTGGAATTTTTTGTG
TCTCTCACTCGGAAGGACATATGGGAGGGCAAATCATTTAAAACATCAGAATGAGTATTTGGTTTAGAGT
TTGGCAACATATGCCCATATGCTGGCTGCCATGAACAAAGGTTGGCTATAAAGAGGTCATCAGTATATGA
AACAGCCCCCTGCTGTCCATTCCTTATTCCATAGAAAAGCCTTGACTTGAGGTTAGATTTTTTTTATATT
TTGTTTTGTGTTATTTTTTTCTTTAACATCCCTAAAATTTTCCTTACATGTTTTACTAGCCAGATTTTTC
CTCCTCTCCTGACTACTCCCAGTCATAGCTGTCCCTCTTCTCTTATGGAGATCCCTCGACCTGCAGCCCA
AGCTTGAATTCTCTAGAATTACCCTGTTATCCCTATGCTTGGTTTACCGAGCTCTTATTGGTTTTCAAAC
TTCATTGACTGTGCCCAACGCGCCTGGGAGCTCACGGGGACAGCCCCCCCCCAAAGCCCCCAGGGATGTA
ATTACGTCCCTCCCCCGCTAGGGGGCAGCAGCGAGCCGCCCGGGGCTCCGCTCCGGTCCGGCGCTCCCCC
CGCATCCCCGAGCCGGCAGCGTGCGGGGACAGCCCGGGCACGGGGAAGGTGGCACGGGATCGCTTTCCTC
TGAACGCTTCTCGCTGCTCTTTGAGCCTGCAGACACCTGGGGGGATACGGGGAAAAAGCTAGGCTGAAAG
ACCGGTTCTTAGAATGACACGCGCCTGGGAGCTCACGGGGACAGCCCCCCCCCAAAGCCCCCAGGGATGT
AATTACGTCCCTCCCCCGCTAGGGGGCAGCAGCGAGCCGCCCGGGGCTCCGCTCCGGTCCGGCGCTCCCC
CCGCATCCCCGAGCCGGCAGCGTGCGGGGACAGCCCGGGCACGGGGAAGGTGGCACGGGATCGCTTTCCT
CTGAACGCTTCTCGCTGCTCTTTGAGCCTGCAGACACCTGGGGGGATACGGGGAAAAAGCTAACTTCTGA
GACGACAACTTTGTATAGAAAAGTTGGCTCCGAATTCGCCCTTGACAGCAGAGATCCAGTTTGGTTAATT
AATTGGCTCCGGTGCCCGTCAGTGGGCAGAGCGCACATCGCCCACAGTCCCCGAGAAGTTGTGGGGAGGG
GTCGGCAATTGAACCGGTGCCTAGAGAAGGTGGCGCGGGGTAAACTGGGAAAGTGATGTCGTGTACTGGC
TCCGCCTTTTTCCCGAGGGTGGGGGAGAACCGTATATAAGTGCAGTAGTCGCCGTGAACGTTCTTTTTCG
CAACGGGTTTGCCGCCAGAACACAGGTAAGTGCCGTGTGTGGTTCCCGCGGGCCTGGCCTCTTTACGGGT
TATGGCCCTTGCGTGCCTTGAATTACTTCCACCTGGCTGCAGTACGTGATTCTTGATCCCGAGCTTCGGG
TTGGAAGTGGGTGGGAGAGTTCGAGGCCTTGCGCTTAAGGAGCCCCTTCGCCTCGTGCTTGAGTTGAGGC
CTGGCCTGGGCGCTGGGGCCGCCGCGTGCGAATCTGGTGGCACCTTCGCGCCTGTCTCGCTGCTTTCGAT
AAGTCTCTAGCCATTTAAAATTTTTGATGACCTGCTGCGACGCTTTTTTTCTGGCAAGATAGTCTTGTAA
ATGCGGGCCAAGATCTGCACACTGGTATTTCGGTTTTTGGGGCCGCGGGCGGCGACGGGGCCCGTGCGTC
CCAGCGCACATGTTCGGCGAGGCGGGGCCTGCGAGCGCGGCCACCGAGAATCGGACGGGGGTAGTCTCAA
GCTGGCCGGCCTGCTCTGGTGCCTGGCCTCGCGCCGCCGTGTATCGCCCCGCCCTGGGCGGCAAGGCTGG
CCCGGTCGGCACCAGTTGCGTGAGCGGAAAGATGGCCGCTTCCCGGCCCTGCTGCAGGGAGCTCAAAATG
GAGGACGCGGCGCTCGGGAGAGCGGGCGGGTGAGTCACCCACACAAAGGAAAAGGGCCTTTCCGTCCTCA
GCCGTCGCTTCATGTGACTCCACGGAGTACCGGGCGCCGTCCAGGCACCTCGATTAGTTCTCGAGCTTTT
GGAGTACGTCGTCTTTAGGTTGGGGGGAGGGGTTTTATGCGATGGAGTTTCCCCACACTGAGTGGGTGGA
GACTGAAGTTAGGCCAGCTTGGCACTTGATGTAATTCTCCTTGGAATTTGCCCTTTTTGAGTTTGGATCT
TGGTTCATTCTCAAGCCTCAGACAGTGGTTCAAAGTTTTTTTCTTCCATTTCAGGTGTCGTGAGAAGGGC
GAATTCGACCCAAGTTTGTACAAAAAAGCAGGCTGGATCCAGGTGCCACCATGGTGAGCGAGCTGATTAA
GGAGAACATGCACATGAAGCTGTACATGGAGGGCACCGTGAACAACCACCACTTCAAGTGCACATCCGAG
GGCGAAGGCAAGCCCTACGAGGGCACCCAGACCATGAGAATCAAGGCGGTCGAGGGCGGCCCTCTCCCCT
TCGCCTTCGACATCCTGGCTACCAGCTTCATGTACGGCAGCAAAACCTTCATCAACCACACCCAGGGCAT
CCCCGACTTCTTTAAGCAGTCCTTCCCCGAGGGCTTCACATGGGAGAGAGTCACCACATACGAAGATGGG
GGCGTGCTGACCGCTACCCAGGACACCAGCCTCCAGGACGGCTGCCTCATCTACAACGTCAAGATCAGAG
GGGTGAACTTCCCATCCAACGGCCCTGTGATGCAGAAGAAAACACTCGGCTGGGAGGCCTCCACCGAGAC
ACTGTACCCCGCTGACGGCGGCCTGGAAGGCAGAGCCGACATGGCCCTGAAGCTCGTGGGCGGGGGCCAC
CTGATCTGCAACCTTAAGACCACATACAGATCCAAGAAACCCGCTAAGAACCTCAAGATGCCCGGCGTCT
ACTATGTGGACAGGAGACTGGAAAGAATCAAGGAGGCCGACAAAGAGACATACGTCGAGCAGCACGAGGT
GGCTGTGGCCAGATACTGCGACCTCCCTAGCAAACTGGGGCACAAACTTAATTGAGAATTCTACCACCCA
GCTTTCTTGTACAAAGTGGTACGTCTCAAGACCAGAGGTCTCTGCTTCTAGCGGCAGCATCAGCACTGTG
ATAACTGAGCATCAGCACTGTGATAACTGAGCATCAGCACTGTGATAACTGAGCATCAGCACTGTGATAA
CTGCAACCAGAAGAGACCTGTGCTTCACTCCTCAGGTGCAGGCTGCCTATCAGAAGGTGGTGGCTGGTGT
GGCCAATGCCCTGGCTCACAAATACCACTGAGATCTTTTTCCCTCTGCCAAAAATTATGGGGACATCATG
AAGCCCCTTGAGCATCTGACTTCTGGCTAATAAAGGAAATTTATTTTCATTGCAATAGTGTGTTGGAATT
TTTTGTGTCTCTCACTCGGAAGGACATATGGGAGGGCAAATCATTTAAAACATCAGAATGAGTATTTGGT
TTAGAGTTTGGCAACATATGCCCATATGCTGGCTGCCATGAACAAAGGTTGGCTATAAAGAGGTCATCAG
TATATGAAACAGCCCCCTGCTGTCCATTCCTTATTCCATAGAAAAGCCTTGACTTGAGGTTAGATTTTTT
TTATATTTTGTTTTGTGTTATTTTTTTCTTTAACATCCCTAAAATTTTCCTTACATGTTTTACTAGCCAG
ATTTTTCCTCCTCTCCTGACTACTCCCAGTCATAGCTGTCCCTCTTCTCTTATGGAGATCCCGAGCGGTG
CGTTTTTATGCTTGTAGTATTGTATAATGTTTTTAAGATCCAAGCTTCTGACCTCTTCTCTTCCTCCCAC
AGGGCCTCGAGACAATTGCATCGATGGTACCAGTGAAAGTCTGCAATGAATTCGAGTTGGCGCGCCTGTC
ATTCTAAATCTCTCTTTCAGCCTAAAGCTTTTTCCCCGTATCCCCCCAGGTGTCTGCAGGCTCAAAGAGC
AGCGAGAAGCGTTCAGAGGAAAGCGATCCCGTGCCACCTTCCCCGTGCCCGGGCTGTCCCCGCACGCTGC
CGGCTCGGGGATGCGGGGGGAGCGCCGGACCGGAGCGGAGCCCCGGGCGGCTCGCTGCTGCCCCCTAGCG
GGGGAGGGACGTAATTACATCCCTGGGGGCTTTGGGAGGGGGCTGTCCCCGTGAGCTCCCAGGCGCGCCT
GTCATTCTAAATCTCTCTTTCAGCCTAAAGCTTTTTCCCCGTATCCCCCCAGGTGTCTGCAGGCTCAAAG
AGCAGCGAGAAGCGTTCAGAGGAAAGCGATCCCGTGCCACCTTCCCCGTGCCCGGGCTGTCCCCGCACGC
TGCCGGCTCGGGGATGCGGGGGGAGCGCCGGACCGGAGCGGAGCCCCGGGCGGCTCGCTGCTGCCCCCTA
GCGGGGGAGGGACGTAATTACATCCCTGGGGGCTTTGGGGGGGGGCTGTCCCCGTGAGCTCCCAGGCGCG
CCAACTCGGTACCGTATCGATGTCGACGTTAACGCTAGTGATATCAACTTTGTATAGAAAAGTTGGCTCC
GAATTCGCCCTTGACAGCAGAGATCCAGTTTGGTTAATTAATTGGCTCCGGTGCCCGTCAGTGGGCAGAG
CGCACATCGCCCACAGTCCCCGAGAAGTTGTGGGGAGGGGTCGGCAATTGAACCGGTGCCTAGAGAAGGT
GGCGCGGGGTAAACTGGGAAAGTGATGTCGTGTACTGGCTCCGCCTTTTTCCCGAGGGTGGGGGAGAACC
GTATATAAGTGCAGTAGTCGCCGTGAACGTTCTTTTTCGCAACGGGTTTGCCGCCAGAACACAGGTAAGT
GCCGTGTGTGGTTCCCGCGGGCCTGGCCTCTTTACGGGTTATGGCCCTTGCGTGCCTTGAATTACTTCCA
CCTGGCTGCAGTACGTGATTCTTGATCCCGAGCTTCGGGTTGGAAGTGGGTGGGAGAGTTCGAGGCCTTG
CGCTTAAGGAGCCCCTTCGCCTCGTGCTTGAGTTGAGGCCTGGCCTGGGCGCTGGGGCCGCCGCGTGCGA
ATCTGGTGGCACCTTCGCGCCTGTCTCGCTGCTTTCGATAAGTCTCTAGCCATTTAAAATTTTTGATGAC
CTGCTGCGACGCTTTTTTTCTGGCAAGATAGTCTTGTAAATGCGGGCCAAGATCTGCACACTGGTATTTC
GGTTTTTGGGGCCGCGGGCGGCGACGGGGCCCGTGCGTCCCAGCGCACATGTTCGGCGAGGCGGGGCCTG
CGAGCGCGGCCACCGAGAATCGGACGGGGGTAGTCTCAAGCTGGCCGGCCTGCTCTGGTGCCTGGCCTCG
CGCCGCCGTGTATCGCCCCGCCCTGGGCGGCAAGGCTGGCCCGGTCGGCACCAGTTGCGTGAGCGGAAAG
ATGGCCGCTTCCCGGCCCTGCTGCAGGGAGCTCAAAATGGAGGACGCGGCGCTCGGGAGAGCGGGCGGGT
GAGTCACCCACACAAAGGAAAAGGGCCTTTCCGTCCTCAGCCGTCGCTTCATGTGACTCCACGGAGTACC
GGGCGCCGTCCAGGCACCTCGATTAGTTCTCGAGCTTTTGGAGTACGTCGTCTTTAGGTTGGGGGGAGGG
GTTTTATGCGATGGAGTTTCCCCACACTGAGTGGGTGGAGACTGAAGTTAGGCCAGCTTGGCACTTGATG
TAATTCTCCTTGGAATTTGCCCTTTTTGAGTTTGGATCTTGGTTCATTCTCAAGCCTCAGACAGTGGTTC
AAAGTTTTTTTCTTCCATTTCAGGTGTCGTGAGAAGGGCGAATTCGACCCAAGTTTGTACAAAAAAGCAG
GCTCGCCACCATGGTGAGCAAGGGCGAGGAGCTGTTCACCGGGGTGGTGCCCATCCTGGTCGAGCTGGAC
GGCGACGTAAACGGCCACAAGTTCAGCGTGAGGGGCGAGGGCGAGGGCGATGCCACCAACGGCAAGCTGA
CCCTGAAGTTCATCTGCACCACCGGCAAGCTGCCCGTGCCCTGGCCCACCCTCGTGACCACCCTGAGCCA
CGGCGTGCAGTGCTTCGCCCGCTACCCCGACCACATGAAGCAGCACGACTTCTTCAAGTCCGCCATGCCC
GAAGGCTACGTCCAGGAGCGCACCATCTTCTTCAAGGACGACGGCACCTACAAGACCCGCGCCGAGGTGA
AGTTCGAGGGCGACACCCTAGTGAACCGCATCGAGCTGAAGGGCGTCGACTTCAAGGAGGACGGCAACAT
CCTGGGGCACAAGCTGGAGTACAACTTCAACAGCCACAACATCTATATCATGGCCGTCAAGCAGAAGAAC
GGCATCAAGGTGAACTTCAAGATCCGCCACAACGTGGAGGACGGCAGCGTGCAGCTCGCCGACCACTACC
AGCAGAACACCCCCATCGGCGACGGCCCCGTGCTGCTGCCCGACAGCCACTACCTGAGCACCCAGTCCGT
GCTGAGCAAAGACCCCAACGAGAAGCGCGATCACATGGTCCTGCTGGAGTTCCGCACCGCCGCCGGGATC
ACTCTCGGCATGGACGAGCTGTACAAGTAATACCACCCAGCTTTCTTGTACAAAGTGGTACGCGTGAATT
CACTCCTCAGGTGCAGGCTGCCTATCAGAAGGTGGTGGCTGGTGTGGCCAATGCCCTGGCTCACAAATAC
CACTGAGATCTTTTTCCCTCTGCCAAAAATTATGGGGACATCATGAAGCCCCTTGAGCATCTGACTTCTG
GCTAATAAAGGAAATTTATTTTCATTGCAATAGTGTGTTGGAATTTTTTGTGTCTCTCACTCGGAAGGAC
ATATGGGAGGGCAAATCATTTAAAACATCAGAATGAGTATTTGGTTTAGAGTTTGGCAACATATGCCCAT
ATGCTGGCTGCCATGAACAAAGGTTGGCTATAAAGAGGTCATCAGTATATGAAACAGCCCCCTGCTGTCC
ATTCCTTATTCCATAGAAAAGCCTTGACTTGAGGTTAGATTTTTTTTATATTTTGTTTTGTGTTATTTTT
TTCTTTAACATCCCTAAAATTTTCCTTACATGTTTTACTAGCCAGATTTTTCCTCCTCTCCTGACTACTC
CCAGTCATAGCTGTCCCTCTTCTCTTATGGAGATCCCTCGACCTGCAGCCCAAGCTTGGCGTAATCATGG
TCATAGCTGTTTCCTGTGTGAAATTGTTATCCGCTCACAATTCCACACAACATACGAGCCGGAAGCATAA
AGTGTAAAGCCTGGGGTGCCTAATGAGTGAGCTAACTCACATTAATTGCGTTGCGCTCACTGCCCGCTTT
CCAGTCGGGAAACCTGTCGTGCCAGCGGATCGACAGTACTAAGCTTGGTCTAATACCCAATCTCTCGTCT
TATCCAGATGTTTTATACGCCTCTGGCCCGTGTCTCAAAATCTCTGATGTTACATTGCACAAGATAAAAT
AATATCATCATGAACAATAAAACTGTCTGCTTACATAAACAGTAATACAAGGGGTGTTATGAGCCATATT
CAACGGGAAACGTCGAGGCCGCGATTAAATTCCAACATGGATGCTGATTTATATGGGTATAAATGGGCTC
GCGATAATGTCGGGCAATCAGGTGCGACAATCTATCGCTTGTATGGGAAGCCCGATGCGCCAGAGTTGTT
TCTGAAACATGGCAAAGGTAGCGTTGCCAATGATGTTACAGATGAGATGGTCAGACTAAACTGGCTGACG
GAATTTATGCCTCTTCCGACCATCAAGCATTTTATCCGTACTCCTGATGATGCATGGTTACTCACCACTG
CGATCCCCGGAAAAACAGCATTCCAGGTATTAGAAGAATATCCTGATTCAGGTGAAAATATTGTTGATGC
GCTGGCAGTGTTCCTGCGCCGGTTGCATTCGATTCCTGTTTGTAATTGTCCTTTTAACAGCGATCGCGTA
TTTCGTCTCGCTCAGGCGCAATCACGAATGAATAACGGTTTGGTTGATGCGAGTGATTTTGATGACGAGC
GTAATGGCTGGCCTGTTGAACAAGTCTGGAAAGAAATGCATAAACTTTTGCCATTCTCACCGGATTCAGT
CGTCACTCATGGTGATTTCTCACTTGATAACCTTATTTTTGACGAGGGGAAATTAATAGGTTGTATTGAT
GTTGGACGAGTCGGAATCGCAGACCGATACCAGGATCTTGCCATCCTATGGAACTGCCTCGGTGAGTTTT
CTCCTTCATTACAGAAACGGCTTTTTCAAAAATATGGTATTGATAATCCTGATATGAATAAATTGCAGTT
TCATTTGATGCTCGATGAGTTTTTCTAATCAGAATTGGTTAATTGGTTGTAACACTGGCAGAGCATTACG
CTGACTTGACGGGACGGCGCAAGCTCATGACCAAAATCCCTTAACGTGAGTTACGCGTCGTTCCACTGAG
CGTCAGAGGTATCACTAGTATTACAGAGGTAAGTTATAACAGTCGCCTAACCC
