>Addgene plasmid #103166 | LSB-hsa-miR-101-5p | depositor partial sequence | sequence record 195382 | hsa-miR-101-5p target
AGCATCAGCACTGTGATAACTG
