>Addgene plasmid #103166 | LSB-hsa-miR-101-5p | addgene full sequence | sequence record 237570 | mKate2-F 5'-ACCCGCTAAGAACCTCAAGA-3'
AAGAGACATACGTCGAGCAGCACGAGGTGGCTGTGGCCAGATACTGCGACCTCCCTAGCAAACTGGGGCA
CAAACTTAATTGAGAATTCTACCACCCAGCTTTCTTGTACAAAGTGGTACGTCTCAAGACCAGAGGTCTC
TGCTTCTAGCGGCAGCATCAGCACTGTGATAACTGAGCATCAGCACTGTGATAACTGAGCATCAGCACTG
TGATAACTGAGCATCAGCACTGTGATAACTGCAACCAGAAGAGACCTGTGCTTCACTCCTCAGGTGCAGG
CTGCCTATCAGAAGGTGGTGGCTGGTGTGGCCAATGCCCTGGCTCACAAATACCACTGAGATCTTTTTCC
CTCTGCCAAAAATTATGGGGACATCATGAAGCCCCTTGAGCATCTGACTTCTGGCTAATAAAGGAAATTT
ATTTTCATTGCAATAGTGTGTTGGAATTTTTTGTGTCTCTCACTCGGAAGGACATATGGGAGGGCAAATC
ATTTAAAACATCAGAATGAGTATTTGGTTTAGAGTTTGGCAACATATGCCCATATGCTGGCTGCCATGAA
CAAAGGTTGGCTATAAAGAGGTCATCAGTATATGAA
